Addgene plasmid #131133: phage - ubc - nls - 2xmcp - egfp - cMycBirA*
Purpose: BirA* expressed as a protein fusion with MS2 coat protein (MCP) dimer and EGFP; to visualize any MS2 tagged mRNAs and to identify the RNA proximal proteome by their biotinylation.
Depositing lab: Ralf Jansen. Depositing organization: Eberhard Karls Universitaet Tuebingen.
Backbone
  Vector backbone: pHAGE-UBC
  Backbone size w/o insert (bp): 6248
  Vector type: Mammalian Expression, Lentiviral
Growth in bacteria
  Bacterial resistance: Ampicillin, 100 μg/mL
  Growth temperature: 37°C
  Growth strain: NEB Stable
  Copy number: High Copy
Gene/Insert
  Gene/Insert name: NLS-HA-2xMCP-EGFP-cMycBirA* (alt name: NLS-HA-2xMCP-EGFP-cMycBioID)
  Species: Synthetic
  Insert size (bp): 2493
  Mutation: BirA* = BIrA >R118G
  Promoter: human ubiquitin C (UBC)
  Tag / fusion protein: NLS, HA, cMyc (N-terminal of BirA*) (N terminal on insert)
  Cloning method: Restriction Enzyme; 5′ cloning site NotI (not destroyed); 3′ cloning site ClaI (not destroyed)
  Sequencing primers: 5′ 5'-ATTACAGGGACAGCAGAGATCC-3'; 3′ WPRE-R (5'CATAGCGTAAAAGGAGCAACA-3')
Terms and licenses: Academic/Nonprofit Terms; Industry Terms: Not Available to Industry
Depositor comments: Variant of phage - ubc - nls - 2xmcp - egfp - BirA* (Addgene plasmid 131132) with a Myc tag before BirA*
How to cite: phage - ubc - nls - 2xmcp - egfp - cMycBirA* was a gift from Ralf Jansen (Addgene plasmid # 131133 ; http://n2t.net/addgene:131133 ; RRID:Addgene_131133)
