[The description below was written by a language model from this plasmid's Addgene catalogue record and pLannotate feature annotations shown in this document.]
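Description:
phage - ubc - nls - 2xmcp - egfp - cMycBirA* is a lentiviral mammalian expression plasmid built on the pHAGE-UBC backbone. It is propagated in E. coli through a high-copy ColE1/pUC-type origin and selected with ampicillin via the β-lactamase gene. The transfer-vector region carries the standard HIV-1-derived elements. These are a truncated 5' LTR, the Ψ packaging signal with an adjoining gag fragment, the Rev response element for Rev-dependent nuclear export of the genomic RNA, and the cPPT/CTS. A WPRE downstream of the insert enhances transcript expression, and the ΔU3 3' LTR makes the integrated provirus self-inactivating. No mammalian selection marker is recorded or annotated, so EGFP fluorescence is the only evident indicator of transduced cells.

The payload, cloned between NotI and ClaI, is a synthetic open reading frame of about 2.5 kb driven by the human ubiquitin C promoter. It encodes, in order, a nuclear localisation signal, an HA tag, a tandem dimer of the bacteriophage MS2 coat protein (MCP), EGFP, a cMyc tag and BirA*. BirA* is the promiscuous R118G mutant of the E. coli biotin ligase, also known as BioID. The feature table detects the MCP repeats, EGFP and BirA(R118G), but it does not separately annotate the short NLS, HA and Myc sequences listed in the catalogue entry. The MCP dimer binds MS2 stem-loops engineered into a transcript of interest, which tethers the fusion to that mRNA. EGFP then allows the tagged mRNA to be visualised, while BirA* biotinylates nearby proteins so that the RNA-proximal proteome can be identified. The depositor describes the plasmid as a variant of a sister construct, differing only in the Myc tag placed before BirA*.
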