Features (pLannotate 1.2.2; 26 found; start..end, strand, type, name):
    377..634     +  LTR            5' LTR (truncated): truncated 5' long terminal repeat (LTR) from HIV-1
    681..806     +  misc_feature   HIV-1 Ψ: packaging signal of human immunodeficiency virus type 1
    790..1128    +  CDS            HIV-1 gag (fragment): gag protein from human immunodeficiency virus 1; gag
   1303..1536    +  misc_feature   RRE: The Rev response element (RRE) of HIV-1 allows for Rev-dependent mRNA export from the nucleus to the cytoplasm.
   1913..2013    +  CDS            Rev (fragment): human immunodeficiency virus 1 (HIV-1) Rev protein; rev; enhances nuclear export of unspliced and incompletely spliced viral mRNAs
   2058..2175    +  misc_feature   cPPT/CTS: central polypurine tract and central termination sequence of HIV-1
   2218..2616    +  promoter       UbC promoter: human ubiquitin C promoter
   2715..2913    +  CDS            MS2 (fragment): bacteriophage MS2 coat protein binds to a specific stem-loop structure in the viral RNA (Peabody, 1993)
   2919..3062    +  CDS            MS2 (fragment): bacteriophage MS2 coat protein binds to a specific stem-loop structure in the viral RNA (Peabody, 1993)
   3066..3416    +  CDS            CAPSD_BPMS2 (fragment): Experimental evidence at protein level: Swiss-Prot protein existence level 1. Acts as a translational repressor of viral replicase synthesis late in infection. This latter function is the result of capsid protein interaction with an RNA hairpin which contains the replicase ribosome-binding site. From Escherichia phage MS2 (Bacteriophage MS2).
   3429..4145    +  CDS            EGFP: EGFP is a basic (constitutively fluorescent) green fluorescent protein published in 1996, derived from Aequorea victoria. It is reported to be a rapidly-maturing weak dimer with moderate acid sensitivity.
   4185..5144    +  CDS            BirA(R118G): promiscuous R118G mutant of the E. coli biotin protein ligase (Cronan, 2005) also known as BirA* or BioID
   5161..5749    +  misc_feature   WPRE: woodchuck hepatitis virus posttranscriptional regulatory element
   5757..5822    +  CDS            nef (fragment): NEF_HV1Z2 - Experimental evidence at protein level: Swiss-Prot protein existence level 1. Extracellular Nef protein targets CD4(+) T-lymphocytes for apoptosis by interacting with CXCR4 surface receptors. From Human immunodeficiency virus type 1 group M subtype D (isolate Z2/CDC-Z34) (HIV-1).
   5824..6057    +  LTR            3' LTR (ΔU3): self-inactivating 3' long terminal repeat (LTR) from HIV-1
   6262..6366    +  promoter       AmpR promoter: bla
   6367..7227    +  CDS            AmpR: β-lactamase; bla; confers resistance to ampicillin, carbenicillin, and related antibiotics
   7398..7986    +  rep_origin     ori: high-copy-number ColE1/pMB1/pBR322/pUC origin of replication
   8169..8223    +  CDS            lacI (fragment): lac repressor; lacI; The lac repressor binds to the lac operator to inhibit transcription in E. coli. This inhibition can be relieved by adding lactose or isopropyl-β-D-thiogalactopyranoside (IPTG).
   8229..8322    +  rep_origin     SV40 ori (fragment): SV40 origin of replication
   8347..8384    +  CDS            lacI (fragment): lac repressor; lacI; The lac repressor binds to the lac operator to inhibit transcription in E. coli. This inhibition can be relieved by adding lactose or isopropyl-β-D-thiogalactopyranoside (IPTG).
   8397..8418    +  protein_bind   CAP binding site: CAP binding activates transcription in the presence of cAMP. E. coli catabolite activator protein
   8433..8463    +  promoter       lac promoter: promoter for the E. coli lac operon
   8471..8487    +  protein_bind   lac operator: The lac repressor binds to the lac operator to inhibit transcription in E. coli. This inhibition can be relieved by adding lactose or isopropyl-β-D-thiogalactopyranoside (IPTG). lac repressor encoded by lacI
   8521..8604    +  polyA_signal   SV40 poly(A) signal (fragment): SV40 polyadenylation signal
   8771..329     +  CDS            nef (fragment) (across the origin): NEF_HV1BR - Experimental evidence at protein level: Swiss-Prot protein existence level 1. Extracellular Nef protein targets CD4(+) T-lymphocytes for apoptosis by interacting with CXCR4 surface receptors (PubMed:14990729). From Human immunodeficiency virus type 1 group M subtype B (isolate BRU/LAI) (HIV-1).
>Addgene plasmid #131133 | phage - ubc - nls - 2xmcp - egfp - cMycBirA* | addgene full sequence | sequence record 255501 | Addgene NGS Result
TGGAAGGGCTAATTCACTCCCAAAGAAGACAAGATATCCTTGATCTGTGGATCTACCACACACAAGGCTA
CTTCCCTGATTAGCAGAACTACACACCAGGGCCAGGGGTCAGATATCCACTGACCTTTGGATGGTGCTAC
AAGCTAGTACCAGTTGAGCCAGATAAGGTAGAAGAGGCCAATAAAGGAGAGAACACCAGCTTGTTACACC
CTGTGAGCCTGCATGGGATGGATGACCCGGAGAGAGAAGTGTTAGAGTGGAGGTTTGACAGCCGCCTAGC
ATTTCATCACGTGGCCCGAGAGCTGCATCCGGAGTACTTCAAGAACTGCTGATATCGAGCTTGCTACAAG
GGACTTTCCGCTGGGGACTTTCCAGGGAGGCGTGGCCTGGGCGGGACTGGGGAGTGGCGAGCCCTCAGAT
CCTGCATATAAGCAGCTGCTTTTTGCCTGTACTGGGTCTCTCTGGTTAGACCAGATCTGAGCCTGGGAGC
TCTCTGGCTAACTAGGGAACCCACTGCTTAAGCCTCAATAAAGCTTGCCTTGAGTGCTTCAAGTAGTGTG
TGCCCGTCTGTTGTGTGACTCTGGTAACTAGAGATCCCTCAGACCCTTTTAGTCAGTGTGGAAAATCTCT
AGCAGTGGCGCCCGAACAGGGACTTGAAAGCGAAAGGGAAACCAGAGGAGCTCTCTCGACGCAGGACTCG
GCTTGCTGAAGCGCGCACGGCAAGAGGCGAGGGGCGGCGACTGGTGAGTACGCCAAAAATTTTGACTAGC
GGAGGCTAGAAGGAGAGAGATGGGTGCGAGAGCGTCAGTATTAAGCGGGGGAGAATTAGATCGCGATGGG
AAAAAATTCGGTTAAGGCCAGGGGGAAAGAAAAAATATAAATTAAAACATATAGTATGGGCAAGCAGGGA
GCTAGAACGATTCGCAGTTAATCCTGGCCTGTTAGAAACATCAGAAGGCTGTAGACAAATACTGGGACAG
CTACAACCATCCCTTCAGACAGGATCAGAAGAACTTAGATCATTATATAATACAGTAGCAACCCTCTATT
GTGTGCATCAAAGGATAGAGATAAAAGACACCAAGGAAGCTTTAGACAAGATAGAGGAAGAGCAAAACAA
AAGTAAGACCACCGCACAGCAAGCGGCCGGCCGCTGATCTTCAGACCTGGAGGAGGAGATATGAGGGACA
ATTGGAGAAGTGAATTATATAAATATAAAGTAGTAAAAATTGAACCATTAGGAGTAGCACCCACCAAGGC
AAAGAGAAGAGTGGTGCAGAGAGAAAAAAGAGCAGTGGGAATAGGAGCTTTGTTCCTTGGGTTCTTGGGA
GCAGCAGGAAGCACTATGGGCGCAGCGTCAATGACGCTGACGGTACAGGCCAGACAATTATTGTCTGGTA
TAGTGCAGCAGCAGAACAATTTGCTGAGGGCTATTGAGGCGCAACAGCATCTGTTGCAACTCACAGTCTG
GGGCATCAAGCAGCTCCAGGCAAGAATCCTGGCTGTGGAAAGATACCTAAAGGATCAACAGCTCCTGGGG
ATTTGGGGTTGCTCTGGAAAACTCATTTGCACCACTGCTGTGCCTTGGAATGCTAGTTGGAGTAATAAAT
CTCTGGAACAGATTTGGAATCACACGACCTGGATGGAGTGGGACAGAGAAATTAACAATTACACAAGCTT
AATACACTCCTTAATTGAAGAATCGCAAAACCAGCAAGAAAAGAATGAACAAGAATTATTGGAATTAGAT
AAATGGGCAAGTTTGTGGAATTGGTTTAACATAACAAATTGGCTGTGGTATATAAAATTATTCATAATGA
TAGTAGGAGGCTTGGTAGGTTTAAGAATAGTTTTTGCTGTACTTTCTATAGTGAATAGAGTTAGGCAGGG
ATATTCACCATTATCGTTTCAGACCCACCTCCCAACCCCGAGGGGACCCGACAGGCCCGAAGGAATAGAA
GAAGAAGGTGGAGAGAGAGACAGAGACAGATCCATTCGATTAGTGAACGGATCTCGACGGTATCGCCGAA
TTCACAAATGGCAGTATTCATCCACAATTTTAAAAGAAAAGGGGGGATTGGGGGGTACAGTGCAGGGGAA
AGAATAGTAGACATAATAGCAACAGACATACAAACTAAAGAATTACAAAAACAAATTACAAAAATTCAAA
ATTTTCGGGTTTATTACAGGGACAGCAGAGATCCAGTTTGGACTAGTGGCCTCCGCGCCGGGTTTTGGCG
CCTCCCGCGGGCGCCCCCCTCCTCACGGCGAGCGCTGCCACGTCAGACGAAGGGCGCAGCGAGCGTCCTG
ATCCTTCCGCCCGGACGCTCAGGACAGCGGCCCGCTGCTCATAAGACTCGGCCTTAGAACCCCAGTATCA
GCAGAAGGACATTTTAGGACGGGACTTGGGTGACTCTAGGGCACTGGTTTTCTTTCCAGAGAGCGGAACA
GGCGAGGAAAAGTAGTCCCTTCTCGGCGATTCTGCGGAGGGATCTCCGTGGGGCGGTGAACGCCGATGAT
TATATAAGGACGCGCCGGGTGTGGCACAGCTAGTTCCGTCGCAGCCGGGATTTGGGTCGCGGTTCTTGTT
TGTGGATCGCTGTGATCGTCACTTGGCGGCCGCAATGGGCCCAAAAAAGAAAAGAAAAGTTGGCTACCCC
TACGACGTGCCCGACTACGCCATCGAAGGCCGCCATATGCTAGCCGTTAAAATGGCTTCTAACTTTACTC
AGTTCGTTCTCGTCGACAATGGCGGAACTGGCGACGTGACTGTCGCCCCAAGCAACTTCGCTAACGGGAT
CGCTGAATGGATCAGCTCTAACTCGCGTTCACAGGCTTACAAAGTAACCTGTAGCGTTCGTCAGAGCTCT
GCGCAGAATCGCAAATACACCATCAAAGTCGAGGTGCCTAAAGGCGCCTGGCGTTCGTACTTAAATATGG
AACTAACCATTCCAATTTTCGCCACGAATTCCGACTGCGAGCTTATTGTTAAGGCAATGCAAGGTCTCCT
AAAAGATGGAAACCCGATTCCCTCAGCAATCGCAGCAAACTCCGGCATCTACGCCATGGCTTCTAACTTT
ACTCAGTTCGTTCTCGTCGACAATGGCGGAACTGGCGACGTGACTGTCGCCCCAAGCAACTTCGCTAACG
GGATCGCTGAATGGATCAGCTCTAACTCGCGTTCACAGGCTTACAAAGTAACCTGTAGCGTTCGTCAGAG
CTCTGCGCAGAATCGCAAATACACCATCAAAGTCGAGGTGCCTAAAGGCGCCTGGCGTTCGTACTTAAAT
ATGGAACTAACCATTCCAATTTTCGCCACGAATTCCGACTGCGAGCTTATTGTTAAGGCAATGCAAGGTC
TCCTAAAAGATGGAAACCCGATTCCCTCAGCAATCGCAGCAAACTCCGGCATCTACGCGGATTCTAGAAT
GGTGAGCAAGGGCGAGGAGCTGTTCACCGGGGTGGTGCCCATCCTGGTCGAGCTGGACGGCGACGTAAAC
GGCCACAAGTTCAGCGTGTCCGGCGAGGGCGAGGGCGATGCCACCTACGGCAAGCTGACCCTGAAGTTCA
TCTGCACCACCGGCAAGCTGCCCGTGCCCTGGCCCACCCTCGTGACCACCCTGACCTACGGCGTGCAGTG
CTTCAGCCGCTACCCCGACCACATGAAGCAGCACGACTTCTTCAAGTCCGCCATGCCCGAAGGCTACGTC
CAGGAGCGCACCATCTTCTTCAAGGACGACGGCAACTACAAGACCCGCGCCGAGGTGAAGTTCGAGGGCG
ACACCCTGGTGAACCGCATCGAGCTGAAGGGCATCGACTTCAAGGAGGACGGCAACATCCTGGGGCACAA
GCTGGAGTACAACTACAACAGCCACAACGTCTATATCATGGCCGACAAGCAGAAGAACGGCATCAAGGTG
AACTTCAAGATCCGCCACAACATCGAGGACGGCAGCGTGCAGCTCGCCGACCACTACCAGCAGAACACCC
CCATCGGCGACGGCCCCGTGCTGCTGCCCGACAACCACTACCTGAGCACCCAGTCCGCCCTGAGCAAAGA
CCCCAACGAGAAGCGCGATCACATGGTCCTGCTGGAGTTCGTGACCGCCGCCGGGATCACTCTCGGCATG
GACGAGCTGTACAAGCTCGAGGAACAAAAACTCATCTCAGAAGAGGATCTCGACAAGGACAACACCGTGC
CCCTGAAGCTGATCGCCCTGCTGGCCAACGGCGAGTTCCACTCTGGCGAGCAGCTGGGAGAGACCCTGGG
AATGAGCAGAGCCGCCATCAACAAGCACATCCAGACACTGAGAGACTGGGGAGTGGACGTGTTCACCGTG
CCTGGCAAGGGCTACAGCCTGCCTGAGCCTATCCAGCTGCTGAACGCCAAGCAGATCCTGGGACAGCTGG
ATGGCGGAAGCGTGGCCGTGCTGCCTGTGATCGACTCCACCAATCAGTACCTGCTGGACAGAATCGGAGA
GCTGAAGTCCGGCGACGCCTGCATCGCCGAGTACCAGCAGGCTGGCAGAGGAGGCAGAGGACGGAAGTGG
TTCAGCCCATTCGGAGCCAACCTGTACCTGTCCATGTTCTGGAGACTGGAGCAGGGACCTGCTGCTGCCA
TCGGACTGAGTCTGGTGATCGGAATCGTGATGGCCGAGGTGCTGAGAAAGCTGGGAGCCGACAAGGTGAG
AGTGAAGTGGCCTAATGACCTGTACCTCCAGGACCGCAAGCTGGCTGGCATCCTGGTGGAGCTGACAGGC
AAGACAGGCGATGCCGCTCAGATCGTGATCGGAGCCGGAATCAACATGGCCATGAGAAGAGTGGAGGAGA
GCGTGGTGAACCAGGGCTGGATCACCCTGCAGGAGGCTGGCATCAACCTGGACCGGAACACCCTGGCCGC
CATGCTGATCAGAGAGCTGAGAGCCGCTCTGGAGCTGTTCGAGCAGGAGGGACTGGCTCCTTACCTGAGC
AGATGGGAGAAGCTGGACAACTTCATCAACAGACCTGTGAAGCTGATCATCGGCGACAAGGAAATCTTCG
GCATCTCCAGAGGAATCGACAAGCAGGGAGCTCTGCTGCTGGAGCAGGACGGAATCATCAAGCCCTGGAT
GGGCGGAGAAATCTCCCTGAGAAGCGCAGAGAAGTAAATCGATAGATCCTAATCAACCTCTGGATTACAA
AATTTGTGAAAGATTGACTGGTATTCTTAACTATGTTGCTCCTTTTACGCTATGTGGATACGCTGCTTTA
ATGCCTTTGTATCATGCTATTGCTTCCCGTATGGCTTTCATTTTCTCCTCCTTGTATAAATCCTGGTTGC
TGTCTCTTTATGAGGAGTTGTGGCCCGTTGTCAGGCAACGTGGCGTGGTGTGCACTGTGTTTGCTGACGC
AACCCCCACTGGTTGGGGCATTGCCACCACCTGTCAGCTCCTTTCCGGGACTTTCGCTTTCCCCCTCCCT
ATTGCCACGGCGGAACTCATCGCCGCCTGCCTTGCCCGCTGCTGGACAGGGGCTCGGCTGTTGGGCACTG
ACAATTCCGTGGTGTTGTCGGGGAAATCATCGTCCTTTCCTTGGCTGCTCGCCTGTGTTGCCACCTGGAT
TCTGCGCGGGACGTCCTTCTGCTACGTCCCTTCGGCCCTCAATCCAGCGGACCTTCCTTCCCGCGGCCTG
CTGCCGGCTCTGCGGCCTCTTCCGCGTCTTCGCCTTCGCCCTCAGACGAGTCGGATCTCCCTTTGGGCCG
CCTCCCCGCCTGAGATCCTTTAAGACCAATGACTTACAAGGCAGCTGTAGATCTTAGCCACTTTTTAAAA
GAAAAGGGGGGACTGGAAGGGCTAATTCACTCCCAACGAAGACAAGATCTGCTTTTTGCTTGTACTGGGT
CTCTCTGGTTAGACCAGATCTGAGCCTGGGAGCTCTCTGGCTAACTAGGGAACCCACTGCTTAAGCCTCA
ATAAAGCTTGCCTTGAGTGCTTCAAGTAGTGTGTGCCCGTCTGTTGTGTGACTCTGGTAACTAGAGATCC
CTCAGACCCTTTTAGTCAGTGTGGAAAATCTCTAGCAGTAGTAGTTCATGTCATCTTATTATTCAGTATT
TATAACTTGCAAAGAAATGAATATCAGAGAGTGAGAGGCCCGGGTTAATTAAGGAAAGGGCTAGATCATT
CTTGAAGACGAAAGGGCCTCGTGATACGCCTATTTTTATAGGTTAATGTCATGATAATAATGGTTTCTTA
GACGTCAGGTGGCACTTTTCGGGGAAATGTGCGCGGAACCCCTATTTGTTTATTTTTCTAAATACATTCA
AATATGTATCCGCTCATGAGACAATAACCCTGATAAATGCTTCAATAATATTGAAAAAGGAAGAGTATGA
GTATTCAACATTTCCGTGTCGCCCTTATTCCCTTTTTTGCGGCATTTTGCCTTCCTGTTTTTGCTCACCC
AGAAACGCTGGTGAAAGTAAAAGATGCTGAAGATCAGTTGGGTGCACGAGTGGGTTACATCGAACTGGAT
CTCAACAGCGGTAAGATCCTTGAGAGTTTTCGCCCCGAAGAACGTTTTCCAATGATGAGCACTTTTAAAG
TTCTGCTATGTGGCGCGGTATTATCCCGTGTTGACGCCGGGCAAGAGCAACTCGGTCGCCGCATACACTA
TTCTCAGAATGACTTGGTTGAGTACTCACCAGTCACAGAAAAGCATCTTACGGATGGCATGACAGTAAGA
GAATTATGCAGTGCTGCCATAACCATGAGTGATAACACTGCGGCCAACTTACTTCTGACAACGATCGGAG
GACCGAAGGAGCTAACCGCTTTTTTGCACAACATGGGGGATCATGTAACTCGCCTTGATCGTTGGGAACC
GGAGCTGAATGAAGCCATACCAAACGACGAGCGTGACACCACGATGCCTGTAGCAATGGCAACAACGTTG
CGCAAACTATTAACTGGCGAACTACTTACTCTAGCTTCCCGGCAACAATTAATAGACTGGATGGAGGCGG
ATAAAGTTGCAGGACCACTTCTGCGCTCGGCCCTTCCGGCTGGCTGGTTTATTGCTGATAAATCTGGAGC
CGGTGAGCGTGGGTCTCGCGGTATCATTGCAGCACTGGGGCCAGATGGTAAGCCCTCCCGTATCGTAGTT
ATCTACACGACGGGGAGTCAGGCAACTATGGATGAACGAAATAGACAGATCGCTGAGATAGGTGCCTCAC
TGATTAAGCATTGGTAACTGTCAGACCAAGTTTACTCATATATACTTTAGATTGATTTAAAACTTCATTT
TTAATTTAAAAGGATCTAGGTGAAGATCCTTTTTGATAATCTCATGACCAAAATCCCTTAACGTGAGTTT
TCGTTCCACTGAGCGTCAGACCCCGTAGAAAAGATCAAAGGATCTTCTTGAGATCCTTTTTTTCTGCGCG
TAATCTGCTGCTTGCAAACAAAAAAACCACCGCTACCAGCGGTGGTTTGTTTGCCGGATCAAGAGCTACC
AACTCTTTTTCCGAAGGTAACTGGCTTCAGCAGAGCGCAGATACCAAATACTGTTCTTCTAGTGTAGCCG
TAGTTAGGCCACCACTTCAAGAACTCTGTAGCACCGCCTACATACCTCGCTCTGCTAATCCTGTTACCAG
TGGCTGCTGCCAGTGGCGATAAGTCGTGTCTTACCGGGTTGGACTCAAGACGATAGTTACCGGATAAGGC
GCAGCGGTCGGGCTGAACGGGGGGTTCGTGCACACAGCCCAGCTTGGAGCGAACGACCTACACCGAACTG
AGATACCTACAGCGTGAGCTATGAGAAAGCGCCACGCTTCCCGAAGGGAGAAAGGCGGACAGGTATCCGG
TAAGCGGCAGGGTCGGAACAGGAGAGCGCACGAGGGAGCTTCCAGGGGGAAACGCCTGGTATCTTTATAG
TCCTGTCGGGTTTCGCCACCTCTGACTTGAGCGTCGATTTTTGTGATGCTCGTCAGGGGGGCGGAGCCTA
TGGAAAAACGCCAGCAACGCGGCCTTTTTACGGTTCCTGGCCTTTTGCTGGCCTTTTGCTCACATGTTCT
TTCCTGCGTTATCCCCTGATTCTGTGGATAACCGTATTACCGCCTTTGAGTGAGCTGATACCGCTCGCCG
CAGCCGAACGACCGAGCGCAGCGAGTCAGTGAGCGAGGAAGCGGAAGAGCGCCCAATACGCAAACCGCCT
CTCCCCGCGCGTTGGCCGATTCATTAATGCAGCAAGCTCATGGCTGACTAATTTTTTTTATTTATGCAGA
GGCCGAGGCCGCCTCGGCCTCTGAGCTATTCCAGAAGTAGTGAGGAGGCTTTTTTGGAGGCCTAGGCTTT
TGCAAAAAGCTCCCCGTGGCACGACAGGTTTCCCGACTGGAAAGCGGGCAGTGAGCGCAACGCAATTAAT
GTGAGTTAGCTCACTCATTAGGCACCCCAGGCTTTACACTTTATGCTTCCGGCTCGTATGTTGTGTGGAA
TTGTGAGCGGATAACAATTTCACACAGGAAACAGCTATGACATGATTACGAATTTCACAAATAAAGCATT
TTTTTCACTGCATTCTAGTTGTGGTTTGTCCAAACTCATCAATGTATCTTATCATGTCTGGATCAACTGG
ATAACTCAAGCTAACCAAAATCATCCCAAACTTCCCACCCCATACCCTATTACCACTGCCAATTACCTGT
GGTTTCATTTACTCTAAACCTGTGATTCCTCTGAATTATTTTCATTTTAAAGAAATTGTATTTGTTAAAT
ATGTACTACAAACTTAGTAGT
