>Addgene plasmid #131133 | phage - ubc - nls - 2xmcp - egfp - cMycBirA* | depositor partial sequence | sequence record 251347 | NLS-HA-2xMCP-EGFP-cMycBirA*
ATGGGCCCAAAAAAGAAAAGAAAAGTTGGCTACCCCTACGACGTGCCCGACTACGCCATCGAAGGCCGCC
ATATGCTAGCCGTTAAAATGGCTTCTAACTTTACTCAGTTCGTTCTCGTCGACAATGGCGGAACTGGCGA
CGTGACTGTCGCCCCAAGCAACTTCGCTAACGGGATCGCTGAATGGATCAGCTCTAACTCGCGTTCACAG
GCTTACAAAGTAACCTGTAGCGTTCGTCAGAGCTCTGCGCAGAATCGCAAATACACCATCAAAGTCGAGG
TGCCTAAAGGCGCCTGGCGTTCGTACTTAAATATGGAACTAACCATTCCAATTTTCGCCACGAATTCCGA
CTGCGAGCTTATTGTTAAGGCAATGCAAGGTCTCCTAAAAGATGGAAACCCGATTCCCTCAGCAATCGCA
GCAAACTCCGGCATCTACGCCATGGCTTCTAACTTTACTCAGTTCGTTCTCGTCGACAATGGCGGAACTG
GCGACGTGACTGTCGCCCCAAGCAACTTCGCTAACGGGATCGCTGAATGGATCAGCTCTAACTCGCGTTC
ACAGGCTTACAAAGTAACCTGTAGCGTTCGTCAGAGCTCTGCGCAGAATCGCAAATACACCATCAAAGTC
GAGGTGCCTAAAGGCGCCTGGCGTTCGTACTTAAATATGGAACTAACCATTCCAATTTTCGCCACGAATT
CCGACTGCGAGCTTATTGTTAAGGCAATGCAAGGTCTCCTAAAAGATGGAAACCCGATTCCCTCAGCAAT
CGCAGCAAACTCCGGCATCTACGCGGATTCTAGAATGGTGAGCAAGGGCGAGGAGCTGTTCACCGGGGTG
GTGCCCATCCTGGTCGAGCTGGACGGCGACGTAAACGGCCACAAGTTCAGCGTGTCCGGCGAGGGCGAGG
GCGATGCCACCTACGGCAAGCTGACCCTGAAGTTCATCTGCACCACCGGCAAGCTGCCCGTGCCCTGGCC
CACCCTCGTGACCACCCTGACCTACGGCGTGCAGTGCTTCAGCCGCTACCCCGACCACATGAAGCAGCAC
GACTTCTTCAAGTCCGCCATGCCCGAAGGCTACGTCCAGGAGCGCACCATCTTCTTCAAGGACGACGGCA
ACTACAAGACCCGCGCCGAGGTGAAGTTCGAGGGCGACACCCTGGTGAACCGCATCGAGCTGAAGGGCAT
CGACTTCAAGGAGGACGGCAACATCCTGGGGCACAAGCTGGAGTACAACTACAACAGCCACAACGTCTAT
ATCATGGCCGACAAGCAGAAGAACGGCATCAAGGTGAACTTCAAGATCCGCCACAACATCGAGGACGGCA
GCGTGCAGCTCGCCGACCACTACCAGCAGAACACCCCCATCGGCGACGGCCCCGTGCTGCTGCCCGACAA
CCACTACCTGAGCACCCAGTCCGCCCTGAGCAAAGACCCCAACGAGAAGCGCGATCACATGGTCCTGCTG
GAGTTCGTGACCGCCGCCGGGATCACTCTCGGCATGGACGAGCTGTACAAGCTCGAGGAACAAAAACTCA
TCTCAGAAGAGGATCTCGACAAGGACAACACCGTGCCCCTGAAGCTGATCGCCCTGCTGGCCAACGGCGA
GTTCCACTCTGGCGAGCAGCTGGGAGAGACCCTGGGAATGAGCAGAGCCGCCATCAACAAGCACATCCAG
ACACTGAGAGACTGGGGAGTGGACGTGTTCACCGTGCCTGGCAAGGGCTACAGCCTGCCTGAGCCTATCC
AGCTGCTGAACGCCAAGCAGATCCTGGGACAGCTGGATGGCGGAAGCGTGGCCGTGCTGCCTGTGATCGA
CTCCACCAATCAGTACCTGCTGGACAGAATCGGAGAGCTGAAGTCCGGCGACGCCTGCATCGCCGAGTAC
CAGCAGGCTGGCAGAGGAGGCAGAGGACGGAAGTGGTTCAGCCCATTCGGAGCCAACCTGTACCTGTCCA
TGTTCTGGAGACTGGAGCAGGGACCTGCTGCTGCCATCGGACTGAGTCTGGTGATCGGAATCGTGATGGC
CGAGGTGCTGAGAAAGCTGGGAGCCGACAAGGTGAGAGTGAAGTGGCCTAATGACCTGTACCTCCAGGAC
CGCAAGCTGGCTGGCATCCTGGTGGAGCTGACAGGCAAGACAGGCGATGCCGCTCAGATCGTGATCGGAG
CCGGAATCAACATGGCCATGAGAAGAGTGGAGGAGAGCGTGGTGAACCAGGGCTGGATCACCCTGCAGGA
GGCTGGCATCAACCTGGACCGGAACACCCTGGCCGCCATGCTGATCAGAGAGCTGAGAGCCGCTCTGGAG
CTGTTCGAGCAGGAGGGACTGGCTCCTTACCTGAGCAGATGGGAGAAGCTGGACAACTTCATCAACAGAC
CTGTGAAGCTGATCATCGGCGACAAGGAAATCTTCGGCATCTCCAGAGGAATCGACAAGCAGGGAGCTCT
GCTGCTGGAGCAGGACGGAATCATCAAGCCCTGGATGGGCGGAGAAATCTCCCTGAGAAGCGCAGAGAAG
TAA
