>Addgene plasmid #131133 | phage - ubc - nls - 2xmcp - egfp - cMycBirA* | depositor partial sequence | sequence record 251348 | cMycBirA*
GAACAAAAACTCATCTCAGAAGAGGATCTCGACAAGGACAACACCGTGCCCCTGAAGCTGATCGCCCTGC
TGGCCAACGGCGAGTTCCACTCTGGCGAGCAGCTGGGAGAGACCCTGGGAATGAGCAGAGCCGCCATCAA
CAAGCACATCCAGACACTGAGAGACTGGGGAGTGGACGTGTTCACCGTGCCTGGCAAGGGCTACAGCCTG
CCTGAGCCTATCCAGCTGCTGAACGCCAAGCAGATCCTGGGACAGCTGGATGGCGGAAGCGTGGCCGTGC
TGCCTGTGATCGACTCCACCAATCAGTACCTGCTGGACAGAATCGGAGAGCTGAAGTCCGGCGACGCCTG
CATCGCCGAGTACCAGCAGGCTGGCAGAGGAGGCAGAGGACGGAAGTGGTTCAGCCCATTCGGAGCCAAC
CTGTACCTGTCCATGTTCTGGAGACTGGAGCAGGGACCTGCTGCTGCCATCGGACTGAGTCTGGTGATCG
GAATCGTGATGGCCGAGGTGCTGAGAAAGCTGGGAGCCGACAAGGTGAGAGTGAAGTGGCCTAATGACCT
GTACCTCCAGGACCGCAAGCTGGCTGGCATCCTGGTGGAGCTGACAGGCAAGACAGGCGATGCCGCTCAG
ATCGTGATCGGAGCCGGAATCAACATGGCCATGAGAAGAGTGGAGGAGAGCGTGGTGAACCAGGGCTGGA
TCACCCTGCAGGAGGCTGGCATCAACCTGGACCGGAACACCCTGGCCGCCATGCTGATCAGAGAGCTGAG
AGCCGCTCTGGAGCTGTTCGAGCAGGAGGGACTGGCTCCTTACCTGAGCAGATGGGAGAAGCTGGACAAC
TTCATCAACAGACCTGTGAAGCTGATCATCGGCGACAAGGAAATCTTCGGCATCTCCAGAGGAATCGACA
AGCAGGGAGCTCTGCTGCTGGAGCAGGACGGAATCATCAAGCCCTGGATGGGCGGAGAAATCTCCCTGAG
AAGCGCAGAGAAGTAA
